Addgene plasmid #107084: pET15b-YS3
Purpose: S. solfataricus PCNA3 fused at the C-terminus of YPet
Depositing lab: Teruyuki Nagamune. Depositing organization: The University of Tokyo. Publication: Three proliferating cell nuclear antigen homologues from Metallosphaera sedula form a head-to-tail heterotrimer. Iwata F, Hirakawa H, Nagamune T. Sci Rep. 2016 May 27;6:26588. doi: 10.1038/srep26588. PubMed 27228945.
Backbone
  Vector backbone: pET-15b
  Backbone manufacturer: Merck Millipore
  Backbone size w/o insert (bp): 5700
  Total vector size (bp): 7200
  Modifications to backbone: NcoI site was removed and a stop codon was inserted after BamHI site.
  Vector type: Bacterial Expression
Growth in bacteria
  Bacterial resistance: Ampicillin, 100 μg/mL
  Growth temperature: 37°C
  Growth strain: DH5alpha
  Growth instructions: Supplement with 1% glucose is recommended to suppress leaky expression.
  Copy number: Low Copy
Gene/Insert
  Gene/Insert name: S. solfataricus PCNA3 fused to YPet (alt name: YPet-SsoPCNA3)
  Species: Synthetic
  Insert size (bp): 1600
  Promoter: T7 promoter
  Tag / fusion protein: His6 tag (N terminal on backbone)
  Cloning method: Restriction Enzyme; 5′ cloning site NcoI (not destroyed); 3′ cloning site BamHI (not destroyed)
  Sequencing primers: 5′ T7; 3′ T7 Terminal
Terms and licenses: Academic/Nonprofit Terms; Industry Terms: Not Available to Industry
How to cite: pET15b-YS3 was a gift from Teruyuki Nagamune (Addgene plasmid # 107084 ; http://n2t.net/addgene:107084 ; RRID:Addgene_107084)
