[The description below was written by a language model from this plasmid's Addgene catalogue record and pLannotate feature annotations shown in this document.]
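Description:
pET15b-YS3 is a bacterial expression plasmid of about 7.2 kb built on a modified pET-15b backbone, in which the NcoI site was removed and a stop codon was added after the BamHI site. It replicates in E. coli from a pBR322-type ColE1 origin. The adjacent rop gene and bom region fit the low copy number stated in the record. Selection is by ampicillin through the bla gene. The scattered tetracycline-resistance fragments, the tet promoter and a small predicted E. coli ORF in the feature table are non-functional pBR322 remnants typical of pET vectors.

The payload is a synthetic fusion of roughly 1.6 kb, cloned between NcoI and BamHI, in which the yellow fluorescent protein YPet is followed by PCNA3 from Saccharolobus (Sulfolobus) solfataricus. The gap between the two annotated coding regions suggests a linker, but the record does not describe it. PCNA3 is one subunit of the archaeal heterotrimeric sliding clamp that tethers DNA-processing enzymes to DNA. Upstream, the backbone supplies an N-terminal His6 tag for metal-affinity purification and a thrombin cleavage site for its removal. The "capTEV" fragment called by the annotation software most likely reflects just this His tag, and the short "SET1" fragment before the terminator is probably residual vector sequence.

Transcription runs from a T7 promoter with a lac operator and ends at the T7 terminator. The plasmid-borne lacI gene supplies repressor, so expression is IPTG-inducible in hosts that provide T7 RNA polymerase. The associated publication concerns assembly of archaeal PCNA homologues into heterotrimers, so the purified fluorescent fusion was probably used as a labelled subunit for monitoring PCNA interactions. The record does not specify the assay.
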