Features (pLannotate 1.2.2; 21 found; start..end, strand, type, name):
    104..208     +  promoter       AmpR promoter: bla
    209..1069    +  CDS            AmpR: β-lactamase; bla; confers resistance to ampicillin, carbenicillin, and related antibiotics
   1240..1828    +  rep_origin     ori: high-copy-number ColE1/pMB1/pBR322/pUC origin of replication
   2014..2153    -  misc_feature   bom: basis of mobility region from pBR322
   2255..2446    -  CDS            rop: Rop protein, which maintains plasmids at low copy number; rop
   2463..2843    +  CDS            YPB1_ECOLX: Protein predicted: Swiss-Prot protein existence level 4. From Escherichia coli.
   3085..3709    -  CDS            TcR (fragment): tetracycline efflux protein; tet; confers resistance to tetracycline
   3724..3745    -  protein_bind   CAP binding site: CAP binding activates transcription in the presence of cAMP. E. coli catabolite activator protein
   3758..4840    -  CDS            lacI: lac repressor; lacI; The lac repressor binds to the lac operator to inhibit transcription in E. coli. This inhibition can be relieved by adding lactose or isopropyl-β-D-thiogalactopyranoside (IPTG).
   4841..4918    -  promoter       lacI promoter: lacI
   4926..5205    -  CDS            TcR (fragment): tetracycline efflux protein; tet; confers resistance to tetracycline
   5227..5245    +  promoter       T7 promoter: promoter for bacteriophage T7 RNA polymerase
   5246..5270    +  protein_bind   lac operator: The lac repressor binds to the lac operator to inhibit transcription in E. coli. This inhibition can be relieved by adding lactose or isopropyl-β-D-thiogalactopyranoside (IPTG). lac repressor encoded by lacI
   5325..5341    +  CDS            capTEV™ (fragment): composite tag for in vivo biotinylation, TEV protease cleavage, and 6xHis tagging
   5352..5369    +  CDS            thrombin site: thrombin recognition and cleavage site
   5376..6092    +  CDS            YPet: YPet is a basic (constitutively fluorescent) yellow fluorescent protein published in 2005, derived from Aequorea victoria. It has moderate acid sensitivity.
   6171..6902    +  CDS            pcn3: PCNA3_SACS2 - Also known as pcnA-1. Experimental evidence at protein level: Swiss-Prot protein existence level 1. One of the sliding clamp subunits that acts as a moving platform for DNA processing. Responsible for tethering the catalytic subunit of DNA polymerase to DNA during high-speed replication. DNA polymerase I, DNA ligase and the flap endonuclease may be constitutively associated with the PCNA heterotrimer forming a scanning complex able to couple DNA synthesis and Okazaki fragment maturation. Heterotrimer stimulates the Holliday junction resolvase Hjc. From Saccharolobus solfataricus
   6916..6962    +  CDS            SET1 (fragment): solubility-enhancement tag derived from T7 phage gene 10B
   6970..7017    +  terminator     T7 terminator: transcription terminator for bacteriophage T7 RNA polymerase
   7040..7144    -  CDS            TcR (fragment): tetracycline efflux protein; tet; confers resistance to tetracycline
   7192..7220    -  promoter       tet promoter: E. coli promoter for tetracycline efflux protein gene
>Addgene plasmid #107084 | pET15b-YS3 | addgene full sequence | sequence record 204649 | Addgene NGS Result
TTCTTGAAGACGAAAGGGCCTCGTGATACGCCTATTTTTATAGGTTAATGTCATGATAATAATGGTTTCT
TAGACGTCAGGTGGCACTTTTCGGGGAAATGTGCGCGGAACCCCTATTTGTTTATTTTTCTAAATACATT
CAAATATGTATCCGCTCATGAGACAATAACCCTGATAAATGCTTCAATAATATTGAAAAAGGAAGAGTAT
GAGTATTCAACATTTCCGTGTCGCCCTTATTCCCTTTTTTGCGGCATTTTGCCTTCCTGTTTTTGCTCAC
CCAGAAACGCTGGTGAAAGTAAAAGATGCTGAAGATCAGTTGGGTGCACGAGTGGGTTACATCGAACTGG
ATCTCAACAGCGGTAAGATCCTTGAGAGTTTTCGCCCCGAAGAACGTTTTCCAATGATGAGCACTTTTAA
AGTTCTGCTATGTGGCGCGGTATTATCCCGTGTTGACGCCGGGCAAGAGCAACTCGGTCGCCGCATACAC
TATTCTCAGAATGACTTGGTTGAGTACTCACCAGTCACAGAAAAGCATCTTACGGATGGCATGACAGTAA
GAGAATTATGCAGTGCTGCCATAACCATGAGTGATAACACTGCGGCCAACTTACTTCTGACAACGATCGG
AGGACCGAAGGAGCTAACCGCTTTTTTGCACAACATGGGGGATCATGTAACTCGCCTTGATCGTTGGGAA
CCGGAGCTGAATGAAGCCATACCAAACGACGAGCGTGACACCACGATGCCTGCAGCAATGGCAACAACGT
TGCGCAAACTATTAACTGGCGAACTACTTACTCTAGCTTCCCGGCAACAATTAATAGACTGGATGGAGGC
GGATAAAGTTGCAGGACCACTTCTGCGCTCGGCCCTTCCGGCTGGCTGGTTTATTGCTGATAAATCTGGA
GCCGGTGAGCGTGGGTCTCGCGGTATCATTGCAGCACTGGGGCCAGATGGTAAGCCCTCCCGTATCGTAG
TTATCTACACGACGGGGAGTCAGGCAACTATGGATGAACGAAATAGACAGATCGCTGAGATAGGTGCCTC
ACTGATTAAGCATTGGTAACTGTCAGACCAAGTTTACTCATATATACTTTAGATTGATTTAAAACTTCAT
TTTTAATTTAAAAGGATCTAGGTGAAGATCCTTTTTGATAATCTCATGACCAAAATCCCTTAACGTGAGT
TTTCGTTCCACTGAGCGTCAGACCCCGTAGAAAAGATCAAAGGATCTTCTTGAGATCCTTTTTTTCTGCG
CGTAATCTGCTGCTTGCAAACAAAAAAACCACCGCTACCAGCGGTGGTTTGTTTGCCGGATCAAGAGCTA
CCAACTCTTTTTCCGAAGGTAACTGGCTTCAGCAGAGCGCAGATACCAAATACTGTCCTTCTAGTGTAGC
CGTAGTTAGGCCACCACTTCAAGAACTCTGTAGCACCGCCTACATACCTCGCTCTGCTAATCCTGTTACC
AGTGGCTGCTGCCAGTGGCGATAAGTCGTGTCTTACCGGGTTGGACTCAAGACGATAGTTACCGGATAAG
GCGCAGCGGTCGGGCTGAACGGGGGGTTCGTGCACACAGCCCAGCTTGGAGCGAACGACCTACACCGAAC
TGAGATACCTACAGCGTGAGCTATGAGAAAGCGCCACGCTTCCCGAAGGGAGAAAGGCGGACAGGTATCC
GGTAAGCGGCAGGGTCGGAACAGGAGAGCGCACGAGGGAGCTTCCAGGGGGAAACGCCTGGTATCTTTAT
AGTCCTGTCGGGTTTCGCCACCTCTGACTTGAGCGTCGATTTTTGTGATGCTCGTCAGGGGGGCGGAGCC
TATGGAAAAACGCCAGCAACGCGGCCTTTTTACGGTTCCTGGCCTTTTGCTGGCCTTTTGCTCACATGTT
CTTTCCTGCGTTATCCCCTGATTCTGTGGATAACCGTATTACCGCCTTTGAGTGAGCTGATACCGCTCGC
CGCAGCCGAACGACCGAGCGCAGCGAGTCAGTGAGCGAGGAAGCGGAAGAGCGCCTGATGCGGTATTTTC
TCCTTACGCATCTGTGCGGTATTTCACACCGCAATGGTGCACTCTCAGTACAATCTGCTCTGATGCCGCA
TAGTTAAGCCAGTATACACTCCGCTATCGCTACGTGACTGGGTCATGGCTGCGCCCCGACACCCGCCAAC
ACCCGCTGACGCGCCCTGACGGGCTTGTCTGCTCCCGGCATCCGCTTACAGACAAGCTGTGACCGTCTCC
GGGAGCTGCATGTGTCAGAGGTTTTCACCGTCATCACCGAAACGCGCGAGGCAGCTGCGGTAAAGCTCAT
CAGCGTGGTCGTGAAGCGATTCACAGATGTCTGCCTGTTCATCCGCGTCCAGCTCGTTGAGTTTCTCCAG
AAGCGTTAATGTCTGGCTTCTGATAAAGCGGGCCATGTTAAGGGCGGTTTTTTCCTGTTTGGTCACTGAT
GCCTCCGTGTAAGGGGGATTTCTGTTCATGGGGGTAATGATACCGATGAAACGAGAGAGGATGCTCACGA
TACGGGTTACTGATGATGAACATGCCCGGTTACTGGAACGTTGTGAGGGTAAACAACTGGCGGTATGGAT
GCGGCGGGACCAGAGAAAAATCACTCAGGGTCAATGCCAGCGCTTCGTTAATACAGATGTAGGTGTTCCA
CAGGGTAGCCAGCAGCATCCTGCGATGCAGATCCGGAACATAATGGTGCAGGGCGCTGACTTCCGCGTTT
CCAGACTTTACGAAACACGGAAACCGAAGACCATTCATGTTGTTGCTCAGGTCGCAGACGTTTTGCAGCA
GCAGTCGCTTCACGTTCGCTCGCGTATCGGTGATTCATTCTGCTAACCAGTAAGGCAACCCCGCCAGCCT
AGCCGGGTCCTCAACGACAGGAGCACGATCATGCGCACCCGTGGCCAGGACCCAACGCTGCCCGAGATGC
GCCGCGTGCGGCTGCTGGAGATGGCGGACGCGATGGATATGTTCTGCCAAGGGTTGGTTTGCGCATTCAC
AGTTCTCCGCAAGAATTGATTGGCTCCAATTCTTGGAGTGGTGAATCCGTTAGCGAGGTGCCGCCGGCTT
CCATTCAGGTCGAGGTGGCCCGGCTCCATGCACCGCGACGCAACGCGGGGAGGCAGACAAGGTATAGGGC
GGCGCCTACAATCCATGCCAACCCGTTCCATGTGCTCGCCGAGGCGGCATAAATCGCCGTGACGATCAGC
GGTCCAATGATCGAAGTTAGGCTGGTAAGAGCCGCGAGCGATCCTTGAAGCTGTCCCTGATGGTCGTCAT
CTACCTGCCTGGACAGCATGGCCTGCAACGCGGGCATCCCGATGCCGCCGGAAGCGAGAAGAATCATAAT
GGGGAAGGCCATCCAGCCTCGCGTCGCGAACGCCAGCAAGACGTAGCCCAGCGCGTCGGCCGCCATGCCG
GCGATAATGGCCTGCTTCTCGCCGAAACGTTTGGTGGCGGGACCAGTGACGAAGGCTTGAGCGAGGGCGT
GCAAGATTCCGAATACCGCAAGCGACAGGCCGATCATCGTCGCGCTCCAGCGAAAGCGGTCCTCGCCGAA
AATGACCCAGAGCGCTGCCGGCACCTGTCCTACGAGTTGCATGATAAAGAAGACAGTCATAAGTGCGGCG
ACGATAGTCATGCCCCGCGCCCACCGGAAGGAGCTGACTGGGTTGAAGGCTCTCAAGGGCATCGGTCGAG
ATCCCGGTGCCTAATGAGTGAGCTAACTTACATTAATTGCGTTGCGCTCACTGCCCGCTTTCCAGTCGGG
AAACCTGTCGTGCCAGCTGCATTAATGAATCGGCCAACGCGCGGGGAGAGGCGGTTTGCGTATTGGGCGC
CAGGGTGGTTTTTCTTTTCACCAGTGAGACGGGCAACAGCTGATTGCCCTTCACCGCCTGGCCCTGAGAG
AGTTGCAGCAAGCGGTCCACGCTGGTTTGCCCCAGCAGGCGAAAATCCTGTTTGATGGTGGTTAACGGCG
GGATATAACATGAGCTGTCTTCGGTATCGTCGTATCCCACTACCGAGATATCCGCACCAACGCGCAGCCC
GGACTCGGTAATGGCGCGCATTGCGCCCAGCGCCATCTGATCGTTGGCAACCAGCATCGCAGTGGGAACG
ATGCCCTCATTCAGCATTTGCATGGTTTGTTGAAAACCGGACATGGCACTCCAGTCGCCTTCCCGTTCCG
CTATCGGCTGAATTTGATTGCGAGTGAGATATTTATGCCAGCCAGCCAGACGCAGACGCGCCGAGACAGA
ACTTAATGGGCCCGCTAACAGCGCGATTTGCTGGTGACCCAATGCGACCAGATGCTCCACGCCCAGTCGC
GTACCGTCTTCATGGGAGAAAATAATACTGTTGATGGGTGTCTGGTCAGAGACATCAAGAAATAACGCCG
GAACATTAGTGCAGGCAGCTTCCACAGCAATGGCATCCTGGTCATCCAGCGGATAGTTAATGATCAGCCC
ACTGACGCGTTGCGCGAGAAGATTGTGCACCGCCGCTTTACAGGCTTCGACGCCGCTTCGTTCTACCATC
GACACCACCACGCTGGCACCCAGTTGATCGGCGCGAGATTTAATCGCCGCGACAATTTGCGACGGCGCGT
GCAGGGCCAGACTGGAGGTGGCAACGCCAATCAGCAACGACTGTTTGCCCGCCAGTTGTTGTGCCACGCG
GTTGGGAATGTAATTCAGCTCCGCCATCGCCGCTTCCACTTTTTCCCGCGTTTTCGCAGAAACGTGGCTG
GCCTGGTTCACCACGCGGGAAACGGTCTGATAAGAGACACCGGCATACTCTGCGACATCGTATAACGTTA
CTGGTTTCACATTCACCACCCTGAATTGACTCTCTTCCGGGCGCTATCATGCCATACCGCGAAAGGTTTT
GCGCCATTCGATGGTGTCCGGGATCTCGACGCTCTCCCTTATGCGACTCCTGCATTAGGAAGCAGCCCAG
TAGTAGGTTGAGGCCGTTGAGCACCGCCGCCGCAAGGAATGGTGCATGCAAGGAGATGGCGCCCAACAGT
CCCCCGGCCACGGGGCCTGCCACCATACCCACGCCGAAACAAGCGCTCATGAGCCCGAAGTGGCGAGCCC
GATCTTCCCCATCGGTGATGTCGGCGATATAGGCGCCAGCAACCGCACCTGTGGCGCCGGTGATGCCGGC
CACGATGCGTCCGGCGTAGAGGATCGAGATCTCGATCCCGCGAAATTAATACGACTCACTATAGGGGAAT
TGTGAGCGGATAACAATTCCCCTCTAGAAATAATTTTGTTTAACTTTAAGGAGAAATTAACTATGGGCAG
CAGCCATCATCATCATCATCACAGCAGCGGCCTGGTGCCGCGCGGCAGCCATATGATGGTGAGCAAGGGC
GAGGAGCTGTTCACCGGGGTGGTGCCCATCCTGGTCGAGCTGGACGGCGACGTAAACGGCCACAAGTTCA
GCGTGTCCGGCGAGGGCGAGGGCGATGCCACCTACGGCAAGCTGACCCTGAAGCTGCTGTGCACCACCGG
CAAGCTGCCCGTGCCCTGGCCCACCCTCGTGACCACCCTGGGCTACGGCCTGCAGTGCTTCGCCCGCTAC
CCCGACCACATGAAGCAGCACGACTTCTTCAAGTCCGCCATGCCCGAAGGCTACGTCCAGGAGCGCACCA
TCTTCTTCAAGGACGACGGCAACTACAAGACCCGCGCCGAGGTGAAGTTCGAGGGCGACACCCTGGTGAA
CCGCATCGAGCTGAAGGGCATCGACTTCAAGGAGGACGGCAACATCCTGGGGCACAAGCTGGAGTACAAC
TACAACAGCCACAACGTCTATATCACCGCCGACAAGCAGAAGAACGGCATCAAGGCCAACTTCAAGATCC
GCCACAACATCGAGGACGGCGGCGTGCAGCTCGCCGACCACTACCAGCAGAACACCCCCATCGGCGACGG
CCCCGTGCTGCTGCCCGACAACCACTACCTGAGCTACCAGTCCGCCCTGTTCAAAGACCCCAACGAGAAG
CGCGATCACATGGTCCTGCTGGAGTTCCTGACCGCCGCCGGGATCACTGAGGGCATGAACGAGCTGTACA
AGAAGGGTAGTGGCATGCCATGGGAATCCCATATGATGATCTACCTGAAATCTTTCGAACGTAACATCCG
CCTGATCAATATGAAAGTGGTTTACGATGATGTTCGTGTGCTGAAAGATATTATCCAGGCGCTGGCCCGC
CTGGTTGATGAAGCCGTGCTGAAATTCAAACAGGATAGCGTTGAACTGGTGGCACTGGATCGTGCGCATA
TTAGCCTGATCTCTGTTAACCTGCCGCGCGAAATGTTCAAAGAATACGATGTGAACGATGAATTTAAATT
CGGTTTCAACACCCAGTACCTGATGAAAATCCTGAAAGTTGCAAAACGTAAAGAAGCCATTGAAATCGCA
AGTGAAAGCCCGGATAGTGTGATTATCAACATTATCGGCAGCACCAATCGTGAATTTAACGTTCGCAATC
TGGAAGTGTCTGAACAGGAAATTCCGGAAATCAACCTGCAGTTCGATATTAGTGCGACGATCAGCTCTGA
TGGTTTTAAAAGTGCCATCAGCGAAGTTTCTACCGTGACGGATAATGTGGTTGTGGAAGGTCACGAAGAT
CGCATTCTGATCAAAGCAGAAGGCGAAAGCGAAGTTGAAGTGGAATTTTCTAAAGATACCGGCGGTCTGC
AGGATCTGGAATTTAGTAAAGAAAGCAAAAATTCTTACAGTGCGGAATACCTGGATGATGTTCTGTCTCT
GACGAAACTGAGTGATTACGTGAAAATCAGCTTCGGCAACCAGAAACCGCTGCAGCTGTTTTTCAATATG
GAAGGCGGTGGCAAAGTTACGTACCTGCTGGCGCCGAAAGTGTCGGGATCCGTAAGCTAACAAAGCCCGA
AAGGAAGCTGAGTTGGCTGCTGCCACCGCTGAGCAATAACTAGCATAACCCCTTGGGGCCTCTAAACGGG
TCTTGAGGGGTTTTTTGCTGAAAGGAGGAACTATATCCGGATATCCCGCAAGAGGCCCGGCAGTACCGGC
ATAACCAAGCCTATGCCTACAGCATCCAGGGTGACGGTGCCGAGGATGACGATGAGCGCATTGTTAGATT
TCATACACGGTGCCTGACTGCGTTAGCAATTTAACTGTGATAAACTACCGCATTAAAGCTTATCGATGAT
AAGCTGTCAAACATGAGAA
